>Addgene plasmid #76172 | NME4 gRNA (BRDN0001145289) | addgene full sequence | sequence record 185326 | Addgene Assembled Sequence
CCCGGGTGCAAAGATGGATAAAGTTTTAAACAGAGAGGAATCTTTGCAGCTAATGGACCTTCTAGGTCTT
GAAAGGAGTGGGAATTGGCTCCGGTGCCCGTCAGTGGGCAGAGCGCACATCGCCCACAGTCCCCGAGAAG
TTGGGGGGAGGGGTCGGCAATTGATCCGGTGCCTAGAGAAGGTGGCGCGGGGTAAACTGGGAAAGTGATG
TCGTGTACTGGCTCCGCCTTTTTCCCGAGGGTGGGGGAGAACCGTATATAAGTGCAGTAGTCGCCGTGAA
CGTTCTTTTTCGCAACGGGTTTGCCGCCAGAACACAGGTAAGTGCCGTGTGTGGTTCCCGCGGGCCTGGC
CTCTTTACGGGTTATGGCCCTTGCGTGCCTTGAATTACTTCCACCTGGCTGCAGTACGTGATTCTTGATC
CCGAGCTTCGGGTTGGAAGTGGGTGGGAGAGTTCGAGGCCTTGCGCTTAAGGAGCCCCTTCGCCTCGTGC
TTGAGTTGAGGCCTGGCCTGGGCGCTGGGGCCGCCGCGTGCGAATCTGGTGGCACCTTCGCGCCTGTCTC
GCTGCTTTCGATAAGTCTCTAGCCATTTAAAATTTTTGATGACCTGCTGCGACGCTTTTTTTCTGGCAAG
ATAGTCTTGTAAATGCGGGCCAAGATCTGCACACTGGTATTTCGGTTTTTGGGGCCGCGGGCGGCGACGG
GGCCCGTGCGTCCCAGCGCACATGTTCGGCGAGGCGGGGCCTGCGAGCGCGGCCACCGAGAATCGGACGG
GGGTAGTCTCAAGCTGGCCGGCCTGCTCTGGTGCCTGGCCTCGCGCCGCCGTGTATCGCCCCGCCCTGGG
CGGCAAGGCTGGCCCGGTCGGCACCAGTTGCGTGAGCGGAAAGATGGCCGCTTCCCGGCCCTGCTGCAGG
GAGCTCAAAATGGAGGACGCGGCGCTCGGGAGAGCGGGCGGGTGAGTCACCCACACAAAGGAAAAGGGCC
TTTCCGTCCTCAGCCGTCGCTTCATGTGACTCCACGGAGTACCGGGCGCCGTCCAGGCACCTCGATTAGT
TCTCGAGCTTTTGGAGTACGTCGTCTTTAGGTTGGGGGGAGGGGTTTTATGCGATGGAGTTTCCCCACAC
TGAGTGGGTGGAGACTGAAGTTAGGCCAGCTTGGCACTTGATGTAATTCTCCTTGGAATTTGCCCTTTTT
GAGTTTGGATCTTGGTTCATTCTCAAGCCTCAGACAGTGGTTCAAAGTTTTTTTCTTCCATTTCAGGTGT
CGTGACGTACGGCCACCATGACCGAGTACAAGCCCACGGTGCGCCTCGCCACCCGCGACGACGTCCCCAG
GGCCGTACGCACCCTCGCCGCCGCGTTCGCCGACTACCCCGCCACGCGCCACACCGTCGATCCGGACCGC
CACATCGAGCGGGTCACCGAGCTGCAAGAACTCTTCCTCACGCGCGTCGGGCTCGACATCGGCAAGGTGT
GGGTCGCGGACGACGGCGCCGCCGTGGCGGTCTGGACCACGCCGGAGAGCGTCGAAGCGGGGGCGGTGTT
CGCCGAGATCGGCCCGCGCATGGCCGAGTTGAGCGGTTCCCGGCTGGCCGCGCAGCAACAGATGGAAGGC
CTCCTGGCGCCGCACCGGCCCAAGGAGCCCGCGTGGTTCCTGGCCACCGTCGGAGTCTCGCCCGACCACC
AGGGCAAGGGTCTGGGCAGCGCCGTCGTGCTCCCCGGAGTGGAGGCGGCCGAGCGCGCCGGGGTGCCCGC
CTTCCTGGAGACCTCCGCGCCCCGCAACCTCCCCTTCTACGAGCGGCTCGGCTTCACCGTCACCGCCGAC
GTCGAGGTGCCCGAAGGACCGCGCACCTGGTGCATGACCCGCAAGCCCGGTGCCTGAACGCGTTAAGTCG
ACAATCAACCTCTGGATTACAAAATTTGTGAAAGATTGACTGGTATTCTTAACTATGTTGCTCCTTTTAC
GCTATGTGGATACGCTGCTTTAATGCCTTTGTATCATGCTATTGCTTCCCGTATGGCTTTCATTTTCTCC
TCCTTGTATAAATCCTGGTTGCTGTCTCTTTATGAGGAGTTGTGGCCCGTTGTCAGGCAACGTGGCGTGG
TGTGCACTGTGTTTGCTGACGCAACCCCCACTGGTTGGGGCATTGCCACCACCTGTCAGCTCCTTTCCGG
GACTTTCGCTTTCCCCCTCCCTATTGCCACGGCGGAACTCATCGCCGCCTGCCTTGCCCGCTGCTGGACA
GGGGCTCGGCTGTTGGGCACTGACAATTCCGTGGTGTTGTCGGGGAAATCATCGTCCTTTCCTTGGCTGC
TCGCCTGTGTTGCCACCTGGATTCTGCGCGGGACGTCCTTCTGCTACGTCCCTTCGGCCCTCAATCCAGC
GGACCTTCCTTCCCGCGGCCTGCTGCCGGCTCTGCGGCCTCTTCCGCGTCTTCGCCTTCGCCCTCAGACG
AGTCGGATCTCCCTTTGGGCCGCCTCCCCGCGTCGACTTTAAGACCAATGACTTACAAGGCAGCTGTAGA
TCTTAGCCACTTTTTAAAAGAAAAGGGGGGACTGGAAGGGCTAATTCACTCCCAACGAAGACAAGATCTG
CTTTTTGCTTGTACTGGGTCTCTCTGGTTAGACCAGATCTGAGCCTGGGAGCTCTCTGGCTAACTAGGGA
ACCCACTGCTTAAGCCTCAATAAAGCTTGCCTTGAGTGCTTCAAGTAGTGTGTGCCCGTCTGTTGTGTGA
CTCTGGTAACTAGAGATCCCTCAGACCCTTTTAGTCAGTGTGGAAAATCTCTAGCAGTACGTATAGTAGT
TCATGTCATCTTATTATTCAGTATTTATAACTTGCAAAGAAATGAATATCAGAGAGTGAGAGGAACTTGT
TTATTGCAGCTTATAATGGTTACAAATAAAGCAATAGCATCACAAATTTCACAAATAAAGCATTTTTTTC
ACTGCATTCTAGTTGTGGTTTGTCCAAACTCATCAATGTATCTTATCATGTCTGGCTCTAGCTATCCCGC
CCCTAACTCCGCCCATCCCGCCCCTAACTCCGCCCAGTTCCGCCCATTCTCCGCCCCATGGCTGACTAAT
TTTTTTTATTTATGCAGAGGCCGAGGCCGCCTCGGCCTCTGAGCTATTCCAGAAGTAGTGAGGAGGCTTT
TTTGGAGGCCTAGGGACGTACCCAATTCGCCCTATAGTGAGTCGTATTACGCGCGCTCACTGGCCGTCGT
TTTACAACGTCGTGACTGGGAAAACCCTGGCGTTACCCAACTTAATCGCCTTGCAGCACATCCCCCTTTC
GCCAGCTGGCGTAATAGCGAAGAGGCCCGCACCGATCGCCCTTCCCAACAGTTGCGCAGCCTGAATGGCG
AATGGG
[124 nt withheld, positions 3367-3490]
C
[91 nt withheld, positions 3492-3582]
A
[49 nt withheld, positions 3584-3632]
CCTTTGACGTTGGAGTCCACGTTCTTT
[37 nt withheld, positions 3660-3696]
ACCCTATCTCGGTCTATTCTTTTGATTTATAAGGGATTTTGCCGATTTCGGCCTATTGGTTAAAAAATGA
GCTGATTTAACAAAAATTTAACGCGAATTTTAACAAAATATTAACGCTTACAATTTAGGTGGCACTTTTC
GGGGAAATGTGCGCGGAACCCCTATTTGTTTATTTTTCTAAATACATTCAAATATGTATCCGCTCATGAG
ACAATAACCCTGATAAATGCTTCAATAATATTGAAAAAGGAAGAGTATGAGTATTCAACATTTCCGTGTC
GCCCTTATTCCCTTTTTTGCGGCATTTTGCCTTCCTGTTTTTGCTCACCCAGAAACGCTGGTGAAAGTAA
AAGATGCTGAAGATCAGTTGGGTGCACGAGTGGGTTACATCGAACTGGATCTCAACAGCGGTAAGATCCT
TGAGAGTTTTCGCCCCGAAGAACGTTTTCCAATGATGAGCACTTTTAAAGTTCTGCTATGTGGCGCGGTA
TTATCCCGTATTGACGCCGGGCAAGAGCAACTCGGTCGCCGCATACACTATTCTCAGAATGACTTGGTTG
AGTACTCACCAGTCACAGAAAAGCATCTTACGGATGGCATGACAGTAAGAGAATTATGCAGTGCTGCCAT
AACCATGAGTGATAACACTGCGGCCAACTTACTTCTGACAACGATCGGAGGACCGAAGGAGCTAACCGCT
TTTTTGCACAACATGGGGGATCATGTAACTCGCCTTGATCGTTGGGAACCGGAGCTGAATGAAGCCATAC
CAAACGACGAGCGTGACACCACGATGCCTGTAGCAATGGCAACAACGTTGCGCAAACTATTAACTGGCGA
ACTACTTACTCTAGCTTCCCGGCAACAATTAATAGACTGGATGGAGGCGGATAAAGTTGCAGGACCACTT
CTGCGCTCGGCCCTTCCGGCTGGCTGGTTTATTGCTGATAAATCTGGAGCCGGTGAGCGTGGGTCTCGCG
GTATCATTGCAGCACTGGGGCCAGATGGTAAGCCCTCCCGTATCGTAGTTATCTACACGACGGGGAGTCA
GGCAACTATGGATGAACGAAATAGACAGATCGCTGAGATAGGTGCCTCACTGATTAAGCATTGGTAACTG
TCAGACCAAGTTTACTCATATATACTTTAGATTGATTTAAAACTTCATTTTTAATTTAAAAGGATCTAGG
TGAAGATCCTTTTTGATAATCTCATGACCAAAATCCCTTAACGTGAGTTTTCGTTCCACTGAGCGTCAGA
CCCCGTAGAAAAGATCAAAGGATCTTCTTGAGATCCTTTTTTTCTGCGCGTAATCTGCTGCTTGCAAACA
AAAAAACCACCGCTACCAGCGGTGGTTTGTTTGCCGGATCAAGAGCTACCAACTCTTTTTCCGAAGGTAA
CTGGCTTCAGCAGAGCGCAGATACCAAATACTGTTCTTCTAGTGTAGCCGTAGTTAGGCCACCACTTCAA
GAACTCTGTAGCACCGCCTACATACCTCGCTCTGCTAATCCTGTTACCAGTGGCTGCTGCCAGTGGCGAT
AAGTCGTGTCTTACCGGGTTGGACTCAAGACGATAGTTACCGGATAAGGCGCAGCGGTCGGGCTGAACGG
GGGGTTCGTGCACACAGCCCAGCTTGGAGCGAACGACCTACACCGAACTGAGATACCTACAGCGTGAGCT
ATGAGAAAGCGCCACGCTTCCCGAAGGGAGAAAGGCGGACAGGTATCCGGTAAGCGGCAGGGTCGGAACA
GGAGAGCGCACGAGGGAGCTTCCAGGGGGAAACGCCTGGTATCTTTATAGTCCTGTCGGGTTTCGCCACC
TCTGACTTGAGCGTCGATTTTTGTGATGCTCGTCAGGGGGGCGGAGCCTATGGAAAAACGCCAGCAACGC
GGCCTTTTTACGGTTCCTGGCCTTTTGCTGGCCTTTTGCTCACATGTTCTTTCCTGCGTTATCCCCTGAT
TCTGTGGATAACCGTATTACCGCCTTTGAGTGAGCTGATACCGCTCGCCGCAGCCGAACGACCGAGCGCA
GCGAGTCAGTGAGCGAGGAAGCGGAAGAGCGCCCAATACGCAAACCGCCTCTCCCCGCGCGTTGGCCGAT
TCATTAATGCAGCTGGCACGACAGGTTTCCCGACTGGAAAGCGGGCAGTGAGCGCAACGCAATTAATGTG
AGTTAGCTCACTCATTAGGCACCCCAGGCTTTACACTTTATGCTTCCGGCTCGTATGTTGTGTGGAATTG
TGAGCGGATAACAATTTCACACAGGAAACAGCTATGACCATGATTACGCCAAGCGCGCAATTAACCCTCA
CTAAAGGGAACAAAAGCTGGAGCTGCAAGCTTAATGTAGTCTTATGCAATACTCTTGTAGTCTTGCAACA
TGGTAACGATGAGTTAGCAACATGCCTTACAAGGAGAGAAAAAGCACCGTGCATGCCGATTGGTGGAAGT
AAGGTGGTACGATCGTGCCTTATTAGGAAGGCAACAGACGGGTCTGACATGGATTGGACGAACCACTGAA
TTGCCGCATTGCAGAGATATTGTATTTAAGTGCCTAGCTCGATACATAAACGGGTCTCTCTGGTTAGACC
AGATCTGAGCCTGGGAGCTCTCTGGCTAACTAGGGAACCCACTGCTTAAGCCTCAATAAAGCTTGCCTTG
AGTGCTTCAAGTAGTGTGTGCCCGTCTGTTGTGTGACTCTGGTAACTAGAGATCCCTCAGACCCTTTTAG
TCAGTGTGGAAAATCTCTAGCAGTGGCGCCCGAACAGGGACTTGAAAGCGAAAGGGAAACCAGAGGAGCT
CTCTCGACGCAGGACTCGGCTTGCTGAAGCGCGCACGGCAAGAGGCGAGGGGCGGCGACTGGTGAGTACG
CCAAAAATTTTGACTAGCGGAGGCTAGAAGGAGAGAGATGGGTGCGAGAGCGTCAGTATTAAGCGGGGGA
GAATTAGATCGCGATGGGAAAAAATTCGGTTAAGGCCAGGGGGAAAGAAAAAATATAAATTAAAACATAT
AGTATGGGCAAGCAGGGAGCTAGAACGATTCGCAGTTAATCCTGGCCTGTTAGAAACATCAGAAGGCTGT
AGACAAATACTGGGACAGCTACAACCATCCCTTCAGACAGGATCAGAAGAACTTAGATCATTATATAATA
CAGTAGCAACCCTCTATTGTGTGCATCAAAGGATAGAGATAAAAGACACCAAGGAAGCTTTAGACAAGAT
AGAGGAAGAGCAAAACAAAAGTAAGACCACCGCACAGCAAGCGGCCGCTGATCTTCAGACCTGGAGGAGG
AGATATGAGGGACAATTGGAGAAGTGAATTATATAAATATAAAGTAGTAAAAATTGAACCATTAGGAGTA
GCACCCACCAAGGCAAAGAGAAGAGTGGTGCAGAGAGAAAAAAGAGCAGTGGGAATAGGAGCTTTGTTCC
TTGGGTTCTTGGGAGCAGCAGGAAGCACTATGGGCGCAGCGTCAATGACGCTGACGGTACAGGCCAGACA
ATTATTGTCTGGTATAGTGCAGCAGCAGAACAATTTGCTGAGGGCTATTGAGGCGCAACAGCATCTGTTG
CAACTCACAGTCTGGGGCATCAAGCAGCTCCAGGCAAGAATCCTGGCTGTGGAAAGATACCTAAAGGATC
AACAGCTCCTGGGGATTTGGGGTTGCTCTGGAAAACTCATTTGCACCACTGCTGTGCCTTGGAATGCTAG
TTGGAGTAATAAATCTCTGGAACAGATTTGGAATCACACGACCTGGATGGAGTGGGACAGAGAAATTAAC
AATTACACAAGCTTAATACACTCCTTAATTGAAGAATCGCAAAACCAGCAAGAAAAGAATGAACAAGAAT
TATTGGAATTAGATAAATGGGCAAGTTTGTGGAATTGGTTTAACATAACAAATTGGCTGTGGTATATAAA
ATTATTCATAATGATAGTAGGAGGCTTGGTAGGTTTAAGAATAGTTTTTGCTGTACTTTCTATAGTGAAT
AGAGTTAGGCAGGGATATTCACCATTATCGTTTCAGACCCACCTCCCAACCCCGAGGGGACCCAGAGAGG
GCCTATTTCCCATGATTCCTTCATATTTGCATATACGATACAAGGCTGTTAGAGAGATAATTAGAATTAA
TTTGACTGTAAACACAAAGATATTAGTACAAAATACGTGACGTAGAAAGTAATAATTTCTTGGGTAGTTT
GCAGTTTTAAAATTATGTTTTAAAATGGACTATCATATGCTTACCGTAACTTGAAAGTATTTCGATTTCT
TGGCTTTATATATCTTGTGGAAAGGACGAAACACCGTCATCCGCTACATGAGCTCTGTTTTAGAGCTAGA
AATAGCAAGTTAAAATAAGGCTAGTCCGTTATCAACTTGAAAAAGTGGCACCGAGTCGGTGCTTTTTTAA
GCTTGGCGTAACTAGATCTTGAGACAAATGGCAGTATTCATCCACAATTTTAAAAGAAAAGGGGGGATTG
GGGGGTACAGTGCAGGGGAAAGAATAGTAGACATAATAGCAACAGACATACAAACTAAAGAATTACAAAA
ACAAATTACAAAAATTCAAAATTTTCGGGTTTATTACAGGGACAGCAGAGATCCACTTTGGCGCCGGCTC
GAGGGGG
Features (pLannotate 1.2.2; 29 found; start..end, strand, type, name):
     14..80      +  CDS            small t antigen (fragment): SV40 (simian virus 40) small t antigen
    106..317     +  promoter       EF-1α core promoter: core promoter for human elongation factor EF-1α
    318..1256    +  intron         EF-1α intron A: intron upstream of the start codon of human EF-1α
   1278..1877    +  CDS            PuroR (fragment): puromycin N-acetyltransferase; pac from Streptomyces; confers resistance to puromycin
   1893..2481    +  misc_feature   WPRE: woodchuck hepatitis virus posttranscriptional regulatory element
   2532..2551    +  misc_feature   cPPT/CTS (fragment): central polypurine tract and central termination sequence of HIV-1
   2553..2786    +  LTR            3' LTR (ΔU3): self-inactivating 3' long terminal repeat (LTR) from HIV-1
   2864..2985    +  polyA_signal   SV40 poly(A) signal: SV40 polyadenylation signal
   3025..3160    +  rep_origin     SV40 ori: SV40 origin of replication
   3181..3199    -  promoter       T7 promoter: promoter for bacteriophage T7 RNA polymerase
   3207..3362    +  CDS            lacZα (fragment): LacZα fragment of β-galactosidase; lacZ fragment
   3367..3795    +  rep_origin     f1 ori (sequence partly withheld): f1 bacteriophage origin of replication; arrow indicates direction of (+) strand synthesis
   3848..3952    +  promoter       AmpR promoter: bla
   3953..4813    +  CDS            AmpR: β-lactamase; bla; confers resistance to ampicillin, carbenicillin, and related antibiotics
   4984..5572    +  rep_origin     ori: high-copy-number ColE1/pMB1/pBR322/pUC origin of replication
   5755..5847    +  CDS            lacI (fragment): lac repressor; lacI; The lac repressor binds to the lac operator to inhibit transcription in E. coli. This inhibition can be relieved by adding lactose or isopropyl-β-D-thiogalactopyranoside (IPTG).
   5860..5881    +  protein_bind   CAP binding site: CAP binding activates transcription in the presence of cAMP. E. coli catabolite activator protein
   5896..5926    +  promoter       lac promoter: promoter for the E. coli lac operon
   5934..5950    +  protein_bind   lac operator: The lac repressor binds to the lac operator to inhibit transcription in E. coli. This inhibition can be relieved by adding lactose or isopropyl-β-D-thiogalactopyranoside (IPTG). lac repressor encoded by lacI
   5995..6013    +  promoter       T3 promoter: promoter for bacteriophage T3 RNA polymerase
   6041..6267    +  promoter       RSV promoter: Rous sarcoma virus enhancer/promoter
   6268..6448    +  LTR            5' LTR (truncated): truncated 5' long terminal repeat (LTR) from HIV-1
   6495..6620    +  misc_feature   HIV-1 Ψ: packaging signal of human immunodeficiency virus type 1
   6604..6967    +  CDS            HIV-1 gag (fragment): gag protein from human immunodeficiency virus 1; gag
   7113..7346    +  misc_feature   RRE: The Rev response element (RRE) of HIV-1 allows for Rev-dependent mRNA export from the nucleus to the cytoplasm.
   7723..7749    +  CDS            Rev (fragment): human immunodeficiency virus 1 (HIV-1) Rev protein; rev; enhances nuclear export of unspliced and incompletely spliced viral mRNAs
   7753..7993    +  promoter       U6 promoter: RNA polymerase III promoter for human U6 snRNA
   8023..8098    +  misc_RNA       gRNA scaffold: guide RNA scaffold for the Streptococcus pyogenes CRISPR/Cas9 system
   8154..8271    +  misc_feature   cPPT/CTS: central polypurine tract and central termination sequence of HIV-1
