[The description below was written by a language model from this plasmid's Addgene catalogue record and pLannotate feature annotations shown in this document.]
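Description:
NME4 gRNA (BRDN0001145289) is a third-generation lentiviral guide RNA plasmid built on the lentiGuide-Puro backbone and designed to direct Streptococcus pyogenes Cas9 to the human NME4 gene (also known as NDPK-D or nm23-H4). The assembled sequence is 8,323 nt. In bacteria it is maintained at high copy through a ColE1/pUC-type origin and selected with ampicillin via the β-lactamase gene. An f1 origin, an SV40 origin and remnants of lac cloning elements are also annotated in the backbone.

The viral transfer cassette is driven by an RSV promoter fused to a truncated HIV-1 5' LTR, which makes genomic RNA production Tat-independent. It is followed by the Ψ packaging signal, a partial gag sequence, the Rev response element for nuclear export of the unspliced genome, and a cPPT/CTS. Within this unit, a human U6 RNA polymerase III promoter transcribes the 20-nt NME4-specific spacer joined to the Cas9 guide RNA scaffold. Downstream, the EF-1α core promoter with its intron A drives puromycin N-acetyltransferase, allowing puromycin selection of transduced mammalian cells, and a WPRE enhances transcript expression. The ΔU3 3' LTR renders the integrated provirus self-inactivating, and an SV40 polyadenylation signal lies beyond it.

The plasmid carries no Cas9, so it must be paired with a separate Cas9 vector or used in cells that already express Cas9. The guide was designed against multiple NME4 reference transcripts and belongs to a human kinome gRNA collection, so it is suited to targeted knockout of NME4 in human cells.
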