Addgene plasmid #76172: NME4 gRNA (BRDN0001145289)
Purpose: 3rd generation lentiviral gRNA plasmid targeting human NME4
Depositing lab: John Doench & David Root. Depositing organization: Broad Institute. Publication: Optimized sgRNA design to maximize activity and minimize off-target effects of CRISPR-Cas9. Doench JG, Fusi N, Sullender M, Hegde M, Vaimberg EW, Donovan KF, Smith I, Tothova Z, Wilen C, Orchard R, Virgin HW, Listgarten J, Root DE. Nat Biotechnol. 2016 Jan 18. doi: 10.1038/nbt.3437. PubMed 26780180.
Backbone
  Vector backbone: lentiGuide-Puro
  Backbone manufacturer: Zhang Lab (Addgene plasmid # 52963)
  Vector type: Mammalian Expression, Lentiviral, CRISPR
  Selectable markers: Puromycin
Growth in bacteria
  Bacterial resistance: Ampicillin, 100 μg/mL
  Growth temperature: 37°C
  Growth strain: DH5alpha
  Copy number: High Copy
Gene/Insert
  Gene/Insert name: NME4 (alt names: NME4; NM_001286435.1)
  gRNA/shRNA sequence: TCATCCGCTACATGAGCTCT
  Species: H. sapiens (human)
  Entrez Gene: NME4 (a.k.a. NDPK-D, NM23H4, nm23-H4)
  Promoter: hU6
  Cloning method: Unknown
  Sequencing primers: 5′ U6-F; 3′ pS2-R
Terms and licenses: Academic/Nonprofit Terms; Industry Terms: Not Available to Industry
Depositor comments: The gRNA was designed to target the following Genbank reference sequence(s): NM_001286435.1,NM_001286436.1,NM_001286438.1,NM_001286439.1,NM_001286440.1,NM_005009.2. Note that this plasmid does NOT contain Cas9. It should be used in conjunction with lentiCas9-Blast (Addgene #52962) or otherwise with cell lines already expressing Cas9. Browse the full kinome gRNA library at http://www.addgene.org/pooled-library/broadgpp-human-kinome/ or visit http://www.broadinstitute.org/rnai/public/ for detailed protocols and information.
How to cite: NME4 gRNA (BRDN0001145289) was a gift from John Doench & David Root (Addgene plasmid # 76172 ; http://n2t.net/addgene:76172 ; RRID:Addgene_76172)
