>Addgene plasmid #76172 | NME4 gRNA (BRDN0001145289) | depositor partial sequence | sequence record 143632 | Target Sequence
TCATCCGCTACATGAGCTCT
