>Addgene plasmid #76172 | NME4 gRNA (BRDN0001145289) | addgene partial sequence | sequence record 185325 | hU6-F
AGAAAGTAATAATTTCTTGGGTAGTTTGCAGTTTTAAAATTATGTTTTAAAATGGACTATCATATGCTTA
CCGTAACTTGAAAGTATTTCGATTTCTTGGCTTTATATATCTTGTGGAAAGGACGAAACACCGTCATCCG
CTACATGAGCTCTGTTTTAGAGCTAGAAATAGCAAGTTAAAATAAGGCTAGTCCGTTATCAACTTGAAAA
AGTGGCACCGAGTCGGTGCTTTTTTAAGCTTGGCGTAACTAGATCTTGAGACAAATGGCAGTATTCATCC
ACAATTTTAAAAGAAAAGGGGGGATTGGGGGGTACAGTGCAGGGGAAAGAATAGTAGACATAATAGCAAC
AGACATACAAACTAAAGAATTACAAAAACAAATTACAAAAATTCAAAATTTTCGGGTTTATTACAGGGAC
AGCAGAGATCCACTTTGGCGCCGGCTCGAGGGGGCCCGGGTGCAAAGATGGATAAAGTTTTAAACAGAGA
GGAATCTTTGCAGCTAATGGACCTTCTAGGTCTTGAAAGGAGTGGGAATTGGCTCCGGTGCCCGTCAGTG
GGCAGAGCGC
